Addgene plasmid #48956: pLEG(R1-R3) #BGV149
Purpose: (Empty Backbone) Lentiviral Destination vector containing AttR1-AttR3 site. For use with three-way LR reaction with cDNA in entry vector and a marker in pBEG R2-L3 plasmids (module 2 and module 3 plasmids).
Depositing lab: David Dankort. Depositing organization: McGill University. Publication: A modular lentiviral and retroviral construction system to rapidly generate vectors for gene expression and gene knockdown in vitro and in vivo. Geiling B, Vandal G, Posner AR, de Bruyns A, Dutchak KL, Garnett S, Dankort D. PLoS One. 2013 Oct 11;8(10):e76279. doi: 10.1371/journal.pone.0076279. PubMed 24146852.
Backbone
  Vector backbone: pLEXiPuro
  Backbone manufacturer: Open Biosystems
  Backbone size (bp): 11164
  Modifications to backbone: The R1-R3 Gateway cassette was excised with BglII/HpaI and cloned into pLEXiPuro at BamHI/HpaI sites.
  Vector type: Lentiviral
  Promoter: CMV
  Selectable markers: Hygromycin
Growth in bacteria
  Bacterial resistance: Chloramphenicol and Ampicillin, 25 & 100 μg/mL
  Growth temperature: 37°C
  Growth strain: ccdB Survival
  Copy number: Unknown
Gene/Insert
  Cloning method: Gateway Cloning
  Sequencing primers: 5′ CMV-F
Terms and licenses: Academic/Nonprofit Terms; Industry Terms: Not Available to Industry
How to cite: pLEG(R1-R3) #BGV149 was a gift from David Dankort (Addgene plasmid # 48956 ; http://n2t.net/addgene:48956 ; RRID:Addgene_48956)
