[The description below was written by a language model from this plasmid's Addgene catalogue record.]
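Description:
pLEG(R1-R3) is an empty lentiviral Gateway destination vector built on the pLEXiPuro backbone, which is recorded as about 11.2 kb. It was made by excising an attR1-attR3 Gateway cassette as a BglII/HpaI fragment and placing it into the BamHI/HpaI sites of pLEXiPuro, downstream of a CMV promoter. The plasmid carries no gene of interest. The cassette serves as the acceptor site for recombinational cloning.

The vector is one part of a modular lentiviral and retroviral construction system. It is designed for a multi-fragment LR reaction in which a cDNA held in an entry clone and a marker module from a pBEG R2-L3 plasmid are joined in order between the attR1 and attR3 sites. The expected product is a lentiviral expression vector in which CMV drives the chosen cDNA, followed by the chosen marker.

Bacterial selection uses both ampicillin and chloramphenicol, and the plasmid is propagated in a ccdB-tolerant strain. This fits a standard Gateway cassette carrying a chloramphenicol resistance gene and the ccdB counter-selection gene, both of which are lost on successful recombination, although no feature table is provided to confirm these elements. The record lists hygromycin as the mammalian selectable marker, even though the parental backbone name suggests puromycin, and it gives no information that resolves this. The origin of replication, the LTRs and other lentiviral elements are also not itemised, and copy number is recorded as unknown.
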