>Addgene plasmid #48956 | pLEG(R1-R3) #BGV149 | depositor partial sequence | sequence record 71781 | Full sequence
TGGAAGGGCTAATTCACTCCCAAAGAAGACAAGATATCCTTGATCTGTGGATCTACCACACACAAGGCTA
CTTCCCTGATTAGCAGAACTACACACCAGGGCCAGGGGTCAGATATCCACTGACCTTTGGATGGTGCTAC
AAGCTAGTACCAGTTGAGCCAGATAAGGTAGAAGAGGCCAATAAAGGAGAGAACACCAGCTTGTTACACC
CTGTGAGCCTGCATGGGATGGATGACCCGGAGAGAGAAGTGTTAGAGTGGAGGTTTGACAGCCGCCTAGC
ATTTCATCACGTGGCCCGAGAGCTGCATCCGGAGTACTTCAAGAACTGCTGATATCGAGCTTGCTACAAG
GGACTTTCCGCTGGGGACTTTCCAGGGAGGCGTGGCCTGGGCGGGACTGGGGAGTGGCGAGCCCTCAGAT
CCTGCATATAAGCAGCTGCTTTTTGCCTGTACTGGGTCTCTCTGGTTAGACCAGATCTGAGCCTGGGAGC
TCTCTGGCTAACTAGGGAACCCACTGCTTAAGCCTCAATAAAGCTTGCCTTGAGTGCTTCAAGTAGTGTG
TGCCCGTCTGTTGTGTGACTCTGGTAACTAGAGATCCCTCAGACCCTTTTAGTCAGTGTGGAAAATCTCT
AGCAGTGGCGCCCGAACAGGGACTTGAAAGCGAAAGGGAAACCAGAGGAGCTCTCTCGACGCAGGACTCG
GCTTGCTGAAGCGCGCACGGCAAGAGGCGAGGGGCGGCGACTGGTGAGTACGCCAAAAATTTTGACTAGC
GGAGGCTAGAAGGAGAGAGATGGGTGCGAGAGCGTCAGTATTAAGCGGGGGAGAATTAGATCGCGATGGG
AAAAAATTCGGTTAAGGCCAGGGGGAAAGAAAAAATATAAATTAAAACATATAGTATGGGCAAGCAGGGA
GCTAGAACGATTCGCAGTTAATCCTGGCCTGTTAGAAACATCAGAAGGCTGTAGACAAATACTGGGACAG
CTACAACCATCCCTTCAGACAGGATCAGAAGAACTTAGATCATTATATAATACAGTAGCAACCCTCTATT
GTGTGCATCAAAGGATAGAGATAAAAGACACCAAGGAAGCTTTAGACAAGATAGAGGAAGAGCAAAACAA
AAGTAAGACCACCGCACAGCAAGCGGCCGGCCGCTGATCTTCAGACCTGGAGGAGGAGATATGAGGGACA
ATTGGAGAAGTGAATTATATAAATATAAAGTAGTAAAAATTGAACCATTAGGAGTAGCACCCACCAAGGC
AAAGAGAAGAGTGGTGCAGAGAGAAAAAAGAGCAGTGGGAATAGGAGCTTTGTTCCTTGGGTTCTTGGGA
GCAGCAGGAAGCACTATGGGCGCAGCGTCAATGACGCTGACGGTACAGGCCAGACAATTATTGTCTGGTA
TAGTGCAGCAGCAGAACAATTTGCTGAGGGCTATTGAGGCGCAACAGCATCTGTTGCAACTCACAGTCTG
GGGCATCAAGCAGCTCCAGGCAAGAATCCTGGCTGTGGAAAGATACCTAAAGGATCAACAGCTCCTGGGG
ATTTGGGGTTGCTCTGGAAAACTCATTTGCACCACTGCTGTGCCTTGGAATGCTAGTTGGAGTAATAAAT
CTCTGGAACAGATTTGGAATCACACGACCTGGATGGAGTGGGACAGAGAAATTAACAATTACACAAGCTT
AATACACTCCTTAATTGAAGAATCGCAAAACCAGCAAGAAAAGAATGAACAAGAATTATTGGAATTAGAT
AAATGGGCAAGTTTGTGGAATTGGTTTAACATAACAAATTGGCTGTGGTATATAAAATTATTCATAATGA
TAGTAGGAGGCTTGGTAGGTTTAAGAATAGTTTTTGCTGTACTTTCTATAGTGAATAGAGTTAGGCAGGG
ATATTCACCATTATCGTTTCAGACCCACCTCCCAACCCCGAGGGGACCCGACAGGCCCGAAGGAATAGAA
GAAGAAGGTGGAGAGAGAGACAGAGACAGATCCATTCGATTAGTGAACGGATCGGCACTGCGTGCGCCAA
TTCTGCAGACAAATGGCAGTATTCATCCACAATTTTAAAAGAAAAGGGGGGATTGGGGGGTACAGTGCAG
GGGAAAGAATAGTAGACATAATAGCAACAGACATACAAACTAAAGAATTACAAAAACAAATTACAAAAAT
TCAAAATTTTCGGGTTTATTACAGGGACAGCAGAGATCCAGTTTGGTTAGTACCGGGCCCGCTCTAGTCC
GGAATCAGTCCTGCTCCTCGGCCACGAAGTGCACGCAGTTGCCGGCCGGGTCGCGCAGGGCGAACTCCCG
CCCCCACGGCTGCTCGCCGATCTCGGTCATGGCCGGCCCGGAGGCGTCCCGGAAGTTCGTGGACACGACC
TCCGACCACTCGGCGTACAGCTCGTCCAGGCCGCGCACCCACACCCAGGCCAGGGTGTTGTCCGGCACCA
CCTGGTCCTGGACCGCGCTGATGAACAGGGTCACGTCGTCCCGGACCACACCGGCGAAGTCGTCCTCCAC
GAAGTCCCGGGAGAACCCGAGCCGGTCGGTCCAGAACTCGACCGCTCCGGCGACGTCGCGCGCGGTGAGC
ACCGGAACGGCACTGGTCAACTTGGCCATGGTGGCCCTCCTATAGTGAGTCGTATTATACTATGCCGATA
TACTATGCCGATGATTAATTGTCAACACGTGCTGCAGGTCCGAGGTTCTAGACGTATTACCGCCATGCAT
TAGTTATTAATAGTAATCAATTACGGGGTCATTAGTTCATAGCCCATATATGGAGTTCCGCGTTACATAA
CTTACGGTAAATGGCCCGCCTGGCTGACCGCCCAACGACCCCCGCCCATTGACGTCAATAATGACGTATG
TTCCCATAGTAACGCCAATAGGGACTTTCCATTGACGTCAATGGGTGGAGTATTTACGGTAAACTGCCCA
CTTGGCAGTACATCAAGTGTATCATATGCCAAGTACGCCCCCTATTGACGTCAATGACGGTAAATGGCCC
GCCTGGCATTATGCCCAGTACATGACCTTATGGGACTTTCCTACTTGGCAGTACATCTACGTATTAGTCA
TCGCTATTACCATGGTGATGCGGTTTTGGCAGTACATCAATGGGCGTGGATAGCGGTTTGACTCACGGGG
ATTTCCAAGTCTCCACCCCATTGACGTCAATGGGAGTTTGTTTTGGCACCAAAATCAACGGGACTTTCCA
AAATGTCGTAACAACTCCGCCCCATTGACGCAAATGGGCGGTAGGCGTGTACGGTGGGAGGTCTATATAA
GCAGAGCTCGTTTAGTGAACCGTCAGATCGCCTGGAGACGCCATCCACGCTGTTTTGACCTCCATAGAAG
ACACCGACTCTACTAGAGGATCTGCTAGCACAAGTTTGTACAAAAAAGCTGAACGAGAAACGTAAAATGA
TATAAATATCAATATATTAAATTAGATTTTGCATAAAAAACAGACTACATAATACTGTAAAACACAACAT
ATCCAGTCACTATGGCCGGCGCGGCCGCATTAGGCACCCCAGGCTTTACACTTTATGCTTCCGGCTCGTA
TAATGTGTGGATTTTGAGTTAGGATCCGTCGAGATTTTCAGGAGCTAAGGAAGCTAAAATGGAGAAAAAA
ATCACTGGATATACCACCGTTGATATATCCCAATGGCATCGTAAAGAACATTTTGAGGCATTTCAGTCAG
TTGCTCAATGTACCTATAACCAGACCGTTCAGCTGGATATTACGGCCTTTTTAAAGACCGTAAAGAAAAA
TAAGCACAAGTTTTATCCGGCCTTTATTCACATTCTTGCCCGCCTGATGAATGCTCATCCGGAATTCCGT
ATGGCAATGAAAGACGGTGAGCTGGTGATATGGGATAGTGTTCACCCTTGTTACACCGTTTTCCATGAGC
AAACTGAAACGTTTTCATCGCTCTGGAGTGAATACCACGACGATTTCCGGCAGTTTCTACACATATATTC
GCAAGATGTGGCGTGTTACGGTGAAAACCTGGCCTATTTCCCTAAAGGGTTTATTGAGAATATGTTTTTC
GTCTCAGCCAATCCCTGGGTGAGTTTCACCAGTTTTGATTTAAACGTGGCCAATATGGACAACTTCTTCG
CCCCCGTTTTCACCATGGGCAAATATTATACGCAAGGCGACAAGGTGCTGATGCCGCTGGCGATTCAGGT
TCATCATGCCGTTTGTGATGGCTTCCATGTCGGCAGAATGCTTAATGAATTACAACAGTACTGCGATGAG
TGGCAGGCGGGGCGTAATCTAGAGGATCCGGCTTACTAAAAGCCAGATAACAGTATGCGTATTTGCGCGC
TGATTTTTGCGGTATAAGAATATATACTGATATGTATACCCGAAGTATGTCAAAAAGAGGTATGCTATGA
AGCAGCGTATTACAGTGACAGTTGACAGCGACAGCTATCAGTTGCTCAAGGCATATATGATGTCAATATC
TCCGGTCTGGTAAGCACAACCATGCAGAATGAAGCCCGTCGTCTGCGTGCCGAACGCTGGAAAGCGGAAA
ATCAGGAAGGGATGGCTGAGGTCGCCCGGTTTATTGAAATGAACGGCTCTTTTGCTGACGAGAACAGGGG
CTGGTGAAATGCAGTTTAAGGTTTACACCTATAAAAGAGAGAGCCGTTATCGTCTGTTTGTGGATGTACA
GAGTGATATTATTGACACGCCCGGGCGACGGATGGTGATCCCCCTGGCCAGTGCACGTCTGCTGTCAGAT
AAAGTCCCCCGTGAACTTTACCCGGTGGTGCATATCGGGGATGAAAGCTGGCGCATGATGACCACCGATA
TGGCCAGTGTGCCGGTCTCCGTTATCGGGGAAGAAGTGGCTGATCTCAGCCACCGCGAAAATGACATCAA
AAACGCCATTAACCTGATGTTCTGGGGAATATAAATGTCAGGCTCCCTTATACACAGCCAGTCTGCAGGT
CGACGATATCGGCGCGCCAACCCCGGCCCATAGTGACTGGATATGTTGTGTTTTACAGTATTATGTAGTC
TGTTTTTTATGCAAAATCTAATTTAATATATTGATATTTATATCATTTTACGTTTCTCGTTCAACTTTAT
TATACATAGTTGGCTAGTGGCGTTAACAATCAACCTCTGGATTACAAAATTTGTGAAAGATTGACTGGTA
TTCTTAACTATGTTGCTCCTTTTACGCTATGTGGATACGCTGCTTTAATGCCTTTGTATCATGCTATTGC
TTCCCGTATGGCTTTCATTTTCTCCTCCTTGTATAAATCCTGGTTGCTGTCTCTTTATGAGGAGTTGTGG
CCCGTTGTCAGGCAACGTGGCGTGGTGTGCACTGTGTTTGCTGACGCAACCCCCACTGGTTGGGGCATTG
CCACCACCTGTCAGCTCCTTTCCGGGACTTTCGCTTTCCCCCTCCCTATTGCCACGGCGGAACTCATCGC
CGCCTGCCTTGCCCGCTGCTGGACAGGGGCTCGGCTGTTGGGCACTGACAATTCCGTGGTGTTGTCGGGG
AAGCTGACGTCCTTTCCATGGCTGCTCGCCTGTGTTGCCACCTGGATTCTGCGCGGGACGTCCTTCTGCT
ACGTCCCTTCGGCCCTCAATCCAGCGGACCTTCCTTCCCGCGGCCTGCTGCCGGCTCTGCGGCCTCTTCC
GCGTCTTCGCCTTCGCCCTCAGACGAGTCGGATCTCCCTTTGGGCCGCCTCCCCGCCTGGAATTAATTCT
GCAGTCGAGACCTAGAAAAACATGGAGCAATCACAAGTAGCAATACAGCAGCTACCAATGCTGATTGTGC
CTGGCTAGAAGCACAAGAGGAGGAGGAGGTGGGTTTTCCAGTCACACCTCAGGTACCTTTAAGACCAATG
ACTTACAAGGCAGCTGTAGATCTTAGCCACTTTTTAAAAGAAAAGAGGGGACTGGAAGGGCTAATTCACT
CCCAACGAAGACAAGATCTGCTTTTTGCTTGTACTGGGTCTCTCTGGTTAGACCAGATCTGAGCCTGGGA
GCTCTCTGGCTAACTAGGGAACCCACTGCTTAAGCCTCAATAAAGCTTGCCTTGAGTGCTTCAAGTAGTG
TGTGCCCGTCTGTTGTGTGACTCTGGTAACTAGAGATCCCTCAGACCCTTTTAGTCAGTGTGGAAAATCT
CTAGCAGTAGTAGTTCATGTCATCTTATTATTCAGTATTTATAACTTGCAAAGAAATGAATATCAGAGAG
TGAGAGGCCTTGACATTGTTTAAACCCGCTGATCAGCCTCGACTGTGCCTTCTAGTTGCCAGCCATCTGT
TGTTTGCCCCTCCCCCGTGCCTTCCTTGACCCTGGAAGGTGCCACTCCCACTGTCCTTTCCTAATAAAAT
GAGGAAATTGCATCGCATTGTCTGAGTAGGTGTCATTCTATTCTGGGGGGTGGGGTGGGGCAGGACAGCA
AGGGGGAGGATTGGGAAGACAATAGCAGGCATGCTGGGGATGCGGTGGGCTCTATGGCTTCTGAGGCGGA
AAGAACCAGCTGGGGCTCTAGGGGGTATCCCC
[124 nt withheld, positions 6543-6666]
C
[91 nt withheld, positions 6668-6758]
A
[49 nt withheld, positions 6760-6808]
CCTTTGACGTTGGAGTCCACGTTCTTT
[37 nt withheld, positions 6836-6872]
ACCCTATCTCGGTCTATTCTTTTGATTTATAAGGGATTTTGCCGATTTCGGCCTATTGGTTAAAAAATGA
GCTGATTTAACAAAAATTTAACGCGAATTAATTCTGTGGAATGTGTGTCAGTTAGGGTGTGGAAAGTCCC
CAGGCTCCCCAGCAGGCAGAAGTATGCAAAGCATGCATCTCAATTAGTCAGCAACCAGGTGTGGAAAGTC
CCCAGGCTCCCCAGCAGGCAGAAGTATGCAAAGCATGCATCTCAATTAGTCAGCAACCATAGTCCCGCCC
CTAACTCCGCCCATCCCGCCCCTAACTCCGCCCAGTTCCGCCCATTCTCCGCCCCATGGCTGACTAATTT
TTTTTATTTATGCAGAGGCCGAGGCCGCCTCTGCCTCTGAGCTATTCCAGAAGTAGTGAGGAGGCTTTTT
TGGAGGCCTAGGCTTTTGCAAAAAGCTCCCGGGAGCTTGTATATCCATTTTCGGATCTGATCAGCACGTG
ATGAAAAAGCCTGAACTCACCGCGACGTCTGTCGAGAAGTTTCTGATCGAAAAGTTCGACAGCGTCTCCG
ACCTGATGCAGCTCTCGGAGGGCGAAGAATCTCGTGCTTTCAGCTTCGATGTAGGAGGGCGTGGATATGT
CCTGCGGGTAAATAGCTGCGCCGATGGTTTCTACAAAGATCGTTATGTTTATCGGCACTTTGCATCGGCC
GCGCTCCCGATTCCGGAAGTGCTTGACATTGGGGAATTCAGCGAGAGCCTGACCTATTGCATCTCCCGCC
GTGCACAGGGTGTCACGTTGCAAGACCTGCCTGAAACCGAACTGCCCGCTGTTCTGCAGCCGGTCGCGGA
GGCCATGGATGCGATCGCTGCGGCCGATCTTAGCCAGACGAGCGGGTTCGGCCCATTCGGACCGCAAGGA
ATCGGTCAATACACTACATGGCGTGATTTCATATGCGCGATTGCTGATCCCCATGTGTATCACTGGCAAA
CTGTGATGGACGACACCGTCAGTGCGTCCGTCGCGCAGGCTCTCGATGAGCTGATGCTTTGGGCCGAGGA
CTGCCCCGAAGTCCGGCACCTCGTGCACGCGGATTTCGGCTCCAACAATGTCCTGACGGACAATGGCCGC
ATAACAGCGGTCATTGACTGGAGCGAGGCGATGTTCGGGGATTCCCAATACGAGGTCGCCAACATCTTCT
TCTGGAGGCCGTGGTTGGCTTGTATGGAGCAGCAGACGCGCTACTTCGAGCGGAGGCATCCGGAGCTTGC
AGGATCGCCGCGGCTCCGGGCGTATATGCTCCGCATTGGTCTTGACCAACTCTATCAGAGCTTGGTTGAC
GGCAATTTCGATGATGCAGCTTGGGCGCAGGGTCGATGCGACGCAATCGTCCGATCCGGAGCCGGGACTG
TCGGGCGTACACAAATCGCCCGCAGAAGCGCGGCCGTCTGGACCGATGGCTGTGTAGAAGTACTCGCCGA
TAGTGGAAACCGACGCCCCAGCACTCGTCCGAGGGCAAAGGAATAGCACGTGCTACGAGATTTCGATTCC
ACCGCCGCCTTCTATGAAAGGTTGGGCTTCGGAATCGTTTTCCGGGACGCCGGCTGGATGATCCTCCAGC
GCGGGGATCTCATGCTGGAGTTCTTCGCCCACCCCAACTTGTTTATTGCAGCTTATAATGGTTACAAATA
AAGCAATAGCATCACAAATTTCACAAATAAAGCATTTTTTTCACTGCATTCTAGTTGTGGTTTGTCCAAA
CTCATCAATGTATCTTATCATGTCTGTATACCGTCGACCTCTAGCTAGAGCTTGGCGTAATCATGGTCAT
AGCTGTTTCCTGTGTGAAATTGTTATCCGCTCACAATTCCACACAACATACGAGCCGGAAGCATAAAGTG
TAAAGCCTGGGGTGCCTAATGAGTGAGCTAACTCACATTAATTGCGTTGCGCTCACTGCCCGCTTTCCAG
TCGGGAAACCTGTCGTGCCAGCTGCATTAATGAATCGGCCAACGCGCGGGGAGAGGCGGTTTGCGTATTG
GGCGCTCTTCCGCTTCCTCGCTCACTGACTCGCTGCGCTCGGTCGTTCGGCTGCGGCGAGCGGTATCAGC
TCACTCAAAGGCGGTAATACGGTTATCCACAGAATCAGGGGATAACGCAGGAAAGAACATGTGAGCAAAA
GGCCAGCAAAAGGCCAGGAACCGTAAAAAGGCCGCGTTGCTGGCGTTTTTCCATAGGCTCCGCCCCCCTG
ACGAGCATCACAAAAATCGACGCTCAAGTCAGAGGTGGCGAAACCCGACAGGACTATAAAGATACCAGGC
GTTTCCCCCTGGAAGCTCCCTCGTGCGCTCTCCTGTTCCGACCCTGCCGCTTACCGGATACCTGTCCGCC
TTTCTCCCTTCGGGAAGCGTGGCGCTTTCTCATAGCTCACGCTGTAGGTATCTCAGTTCGGTGTAGGTCG
TTCGCTCCAAGCTGGGCTGTGTGCACGAACCCCCCGTTCAGCCCGACCGCTGCGCCTTATCCGGTAACTA
TCGTCTTGAGTCCAACCCGGTAAGACACGACTTATCGCCACTGGCAGCAGCCACTGGTAACAGGATTAGC
AGAGCGAGGTATGTAGGCGGTGCTACAGAGTTCTTGAAGTGGTGGCCTAACTACGGCTACACTAGAAGAA
CAGTATTTGGTATCTGCGCTCTGCTGAAGCCAGTTACCTTCGGAAAAAGAGTTGGTAGCTCTTGATCCGG
CAAACAAACCACCGCTGGTAGCGGTGGTTTTTTTGTTTGCAAGCAGCAGATTACGCGCAGAAAAAAAGGA
TCTCAAGAAGATCCTTTGATCTTTTCTACGGGGTCTGACGCTCAGTGGAACGAAAACTCACGTTAAGGGA
TTTTGGTCATGAGATTATCAAAAAGGATCTTCACCTAGATCCTTTTAAATTAAAAATGAAGTTTTAAATC
AATCTAAAGTATATATGAGTAAACTTGGTCTGACAGTTACCAATGCTTAATCAGTGAGGCACCTATCTCA
GCGATCTGTCTATTTCGTTCATCCATAGTTGCCTGACTCCCCGTCGTGTAGATAACTACGATACGGGAGG
GCTTACCATCTGGCCCCAGTGCTGCAATGATACCGCGAGACCCACGCTCACCGGCTCCAGATTTATCAGC
AATAAACCAGCCAGCCGGAAGGGCCGAGCGCAGAAGTGGTCCTGCAACTTTATCCGCCTCCATCCAGTCT
ATTAATTGTTGCCGGGAAGCTAGAGTAAGTAGTTCGCCAGTTAATAGTTTGCGCAACGTTGTTGCCATTG
CTACAGGCATCGTGGTGTCACGCTCGTCGTTTGGTATGGCTTCATTCAGCTCCGGTTCCCAACGATCAAG
GCGAGTTACATGATCCCCCATGTTGTGCAAAAAAGCGGTTAGCTCCTTCGGTCCTCCGATCGTTGTCAGA
AGTAAGTTGGCCGCAGTGTTATCACTCATGGTTATGGCAGCACTGCATAATTCTCTTACTGTCATGCCAT
CCGTAAGATGCTTTTCTGTGACTGGTGAGTACTCAACCAAGTCATTCTGAGAATAGTGTATGCGGCGACC
GAGTTGCTCTTGCCCGGCGTCAATACGGGATAATACCGCGCCACATAGCAGAACTTTAAAAGTGCTCATC
ATTGGAAAACGTTCTTCGGGGCGAAAACTCTCAAGGATCTTACCGCTGTTGAGATCCAGTTCGATGTAAC
CCACTCGTGCACCCAACTGATCTTCAGCATCTTTTACTTTCACCAGCGTTTCTGGGTGAGCAAAAACAGG
AAGGCAAAATGCCGCAAAAAAGGGAATAAGGGCGACACGGAAATGTTGAATACTCATACTCTTCCTTTTT
CAATATTATTGAAGCATTTATCAGGGTTATTGTCTCATGAGCGGATACATATTTGAATGTATTTAGAAAA
ATAAACAAATAGGGGTTCCGCGCACATTTCCCCGAAAAGTGCCACCTGACGTCGACGGATCGGGAGATCA
ACTTGTTTATTGCAGCTTATAATGGTTACAAATAAAGCAATAGCATCACAAATTTCACAAATAAAGCATT
TTTTTCACTGCATTCTAGTTGTGGTTTGTCCAAACTCATCAATGTATCTTATCATGTCTGGATCAACTGG
ATAACTCAAGCTAACCAAAATCATCCCAAACTTCCCACCCCATACCCTATTACCACTGCCAATTACCTGT
GGTTTCATTTACTCTAAACCTGTGATTCCTCTGAATTATTTTCATTTTAAAGAAATTGTATTTGTTAAAT
ATGTACTACAAACTTAGTAGT
