>Addgene plasmid #48956 | pLEG(R1-R3) #BGV149 | addgene partial sequence | sequence record 72797 | CMV-F 5'-CGCAAATGGGCGGTAGGCGTG-3'
GTGAACCGTCAGATCGCCTGGAGACGCCATCCACGCTGTTTTGACCTCCATAGAAGACACCGACTCTACT
AGAGGATCTGCTAGCACAAGTTTGTACAAAAAAGCTGAACGAGAAACGTAAAATGATATAAATATCAATA
TATTAAATTAGATTTTGCATAAAAAACAGACTACATAATACTGTAAAACACAACATATCCAGTCACTATG
GCCGGCGCGGCCGCATTAGGCACCCCAGGCTTTACACTTTATGCTTCCGGCTCGTATAATGTGTGGATTT
TGAGTTAGGATCCGTCGAGATTTTCAGGAGCTAAGGAAGCTAAAATGGAGAAAAAAATCACTGGATATAC
CACCGTTGATATATCCCAATGGCATCGTAAAGAACATTTTGAGGCATTTCAGTCAGTTGCTCAATGTACC
TATAACCAGACCGTTCAGCTGGATATTACGGCCTTTTTAAAGACCGTAAAGAAAAATAAGCACAAGTTTT
ATCCGGCCTTTATTCACATTCTTGCCCGCCTGATGAATGCTCATCCGGAATTCCGTATGGCAATGAAAGA
CGGTGAGCTGGTGATATGGGATAGTGTTCACCCTTGTTACACCGTTTTCCATGAGCAAACTGAAACGTTT
TCATCGCTCTGGAGTGAATACCACGACGATTTCCGGCAGTTTCTACACATATATTCGCAAGATGTGGCGT
GTTACGGTGAAAACCTGGCCTATTTCCCTAAAGGGTTTATTGAGAATATGTTTTTCGTCTCAGCCAATCC
CTGGGTGAGTTTCACCAGTTTTGATTTAAACGTGGCCAATATGGACAACTTCTTCGCCCCCGTTTTCACC
ATGGGCAAATATTATACGCAAGGCGACAAGGTGCTGATGCCGCTGGCGATTCAGGTTCATCATGCCGTTT
GTGATGGCTTCCATGTCGGGCAGAATGCTTAATGAATTACAACA
