>Addgene plasmid #48956 | pLEG(R1-R3) #BGV149 | addgene partial sequence | sequence record 73980 | ccdb-rev 5'-ATATGCACCACCGGGTAAAG-3'
AGACGTGCACTGGCCAGGGGGATCACCATCCGTCGCCCGGGCGTGTCAATAATATCACTCTGTACATCCA
CAAACAGACGATAACGGCTCTCTCTTTTATAGGTGTAAACCTTAAACTGCATTTCACCAGCCCCTGTTCT
CGTCAGCAAAAGAGCCGTTCATTTCAATAAACCGGGCGACCTCAGCCATCCCTTCCTGATTTTCCGCTTT
CCAGCGTTCGGCACGCAGACGACGGGCTTCATTCTGCATGGTTGTGCTTACCAGACCGGAGATATTGACA
TCATATATGCCTTGAGCAACTGATAGCTGTCGCTGTCAACTGTCACTGTAATACGCTGCTTCATAGCATA
CCTCTTTTTGACATACTTCGGGTATACATATCAGTATATATTCTTATACCGCAAAAATCAGCGCGCAAAT
ACGCATACTGTTATCTGGCTTTTAGTAAGCCGGATCCTCTAGATTACGCCCCGCCTGCCACTCATCGCAG
TACTGTTGTAATTCATTAAGCATTCTGCCGACATGGAAGCCATCACAAACGGCATGATGAACCTGAATCG
CCAGCGGCATCAGCACCTTGTCGCCTTGCGTATAATATTTGCCCATGGTGAAAACGGGGGCGAAGAAGTT
GTCCATATTGGCCACGTTTAAATCAAAACTGGTGAAACTCACCCAGGGATTGGCTGAGACGAAAAACATA
TTCTCAATAAACCCTTTAGGGAAATAGGCCAGGTTTTCACCGTAACACGCCACATCTTGCGAATATATGT
GTAGAAACTGCCGGAAATCGTCGTGGTATTCACTCCAGAGCGATGAAAACGTTTCAGTTTGCTCATGGAA
AACGGTGTAACAAGGGTGAACACTATCCCATATCACCAGCTCACCGTCTTTCATTGCCATACGGAATTCC
GGATGAGCATTCATCAGGCGGGCAAGAATG
