>Addgene plasmid #48956 | pLEG(R1-R3) #BGV149 | addgene partial sequence | sequence record 75500 | ccdb-fwd 5'-GCATGATGACCACCGATATG-3'
AGTGGCTGATCTCAGCCACCGCGAAAATGACATCAAAAACGCCATTAACCTGATGTTCTGGGGAATATAA
ATGTCAGGCTCCCTTATACACAGCCAGTCTGCAGGTCGACGATATCGGCGCGCCAACCCCGGCCCATAGT
GACTGGATATGTTGTGTTTTACAGTATTATGTAGTCTGTTTTTTATGCAAAATCTAATTTAATATATTGA
TATTTATATCATTTTACGTTTCTCGTTCAACTTTATTATACATAGTTGGCTAGTGGCGTTAACAATCAAC
CTCTGGATTACAAAATTTGTGAAAGATTGACTGGTATTCTTAACTATGTTGCTCCTTTTACGCTATGTGG
ATACGCTGCTTTAATGCCTTTGTATCATGCTATTGCTTCCCGTATGGCTTTCATTTTCTCCTCCTTGTAT
AAATCCTGGTTGCTGTCTCTTTATGAGGAGTTGTGGCCCGTTGTCAGGCAACGTGGCGTGGTGTGCACTG
TGTTTGCTGACGCAACCCCCACTGGTTGGGGCATTGCCACCACCTGTCAGCTCCTTTCCGGGACTTTCGC
TTTCCCCCTCCCTATTGCCACGGCGGAACTCATCGCCGCCTGCCTTGCCCGCTGCTGGACAGGGGCTCGG
CTGTTGGGCACTGACAATTCCGTGGTGTTGTCGGGGAAGCTGACGTCCTTTCCATGGCTGCTCGCCTGTG
TTGCCACCTGGATTCTGCGCGGGACGTCCTTCTGCTACGTCCCTTCGGCCCTCAATCCAGCGGACCTTCC
TTCCCGCGGCCTGCTGCCGGCTCTGCGGCCTCTTCCGCGTCTTCGCCTTCGCCCTCAGACGAGTCGGATC
TCCCTTTGGGCCGCCTCCCCGCCTGGAATTAATTCTGCAGTCGAGACCTAGAAAAACATGGAGCAATCAC
AAGTAGCAATACAGCAGCTACC
